Addgene plasmid #67364: pDSHA-ARL14-Myc
Purpose: Mammalian expression of hArl14 with C-term Myc tag
Depositing lab: Richard Kahn. Depositing organization: Emory University. Publication: Tool box: Plasmids for the expression or knockdown of human ARF Family GTPases (ARF/ARL/SAR) and their co-expression in bacteria with N-myristoyltransferases. Kerr SC, Kahn RA. Cell Logist. 2015 Sep 21;5(3):e1090523. doi: 10.1080/21592799.2015.1090523. eCollection 2015 Jul-Sep. PubMed 27057421.
Backbone
  Vector backbone: pDS_Myc-X
  Vector type: Mammalian Expression
  Selectable markers: Neomycin (select with G418)
Growth in bacteria
  Bacterial resistance: Kanamycin, 50 μg/mL
  Growth temperature: 37°C
  Growth strain: DH5alpha
  Copy number: High Copy
Gene/Insert
  Gene/Insert name: ARL14 (alt name: pR17n-Myc)
  Species: H. sapiens (human)
  Entrez Gene: ARL14 (a.k.a. ARF7)
  Promoter: CMV
  Tag / fusion protein: Myc (C terminal on backbone)
  Cloning method: Gateway Cloning
  Sequencing primers: 5′ CMV-F; 3′ T7
Terms and licenses: Academic/Nonprofit Terms; Industry Terms: Not Available to Industry
How to cite: pDSHA-ARL14-Myc was a gift from Richard Kahn (Addgene plasmid # 67364 ; http://n2t.net/addgene:67364 ; RRID:Addgene_67364)
