[The description below was written by a language model from this plasmid's Addgene catalogue record.]
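Description:
pDSHA-ARL14-Myc is a mammalian expression plasmid built on the pDS_Myc-X backbone that drives production of human ARL14 (also known as ARF7), a member of the ARF family of small regulatory GTPases. The ARL14 open reading frame was introduced by Gateway recombinational cloning and sits downstream of the CMV promoter, a strong constitutive viral promoter that gives high-level expression in most transfected mammalian cell lines. The backbone supplies a Myc epitope fused to the C terminus of the protein, so the product can be detected or recovered with anti-Myc antibodies, for example in immunoblotting, immunofluorescence or immunoprecipitation. C-terminal tagging leaves the N terminus of the GTPase unmodified. The plasmid name contains "HA", but the record lists only the Myc tag, so no HA epitope should be assumed from the available information.

In bacteria the plasmid is maintained at high copy number under kanamycin selection. In mammalian cells a neomycin resistance marker allows G418 selection, which permits isolation of stably expressing populations as well as transient transfection. The record includes no feature table, so the origin of replication, the polyadenylation signal and the exact arrangement of Gateway recombination sites around the insert are not stated. The listing of a T7 primer for 3′ sequencing suggests a T7 promoter site downstream of the insert.

The construct belongs to a toolkit of plasmids for expressing or knocking down human ARF, ARL and SAR GTPases. It is suited to studies of ARL14 localisation, binding partners and cellular function by ectopic expression of the tagged protein.
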