>Addgene plasmid #67364 | pDSHA-ARL14-Myc | addgene partial sequence | sequence record 121301 | T7 5'-TAATACGACTCACTATAGGG-3'
ATTAAGGTACCGGGCCCTACAGATCCTCTTCAGAGATGAGTTTCTGCTCCATCTCGAATCGAACCACTTT
GTACAAGAAAGCTGGGTCGTTCTGCTTGAAGAACGCCAAAGTGTCTCCTCTTGATTTCATGTGGCTCTTC
ACAAATCCAGTTAATTTCCTGAACCCCTGGGCCAGCCCCTCCCCTGTGAGGGCACAGCAGGGTTGCACAT
ACCAGTTCCGGTCACTGCAAAGCTTCTTCACTTTGAACATTCTGGTGATGTCCTCAGCAGTCAGAGCTCC
AGGCATGTCTTGTTTGTTGGCTAATAGAACAACAGGCACATTTTTAATGTGTTCATTCTTCAAAATGTGC
TCAAACTGTCTCTGAGACTCTTCCAGTCGCTGTTTGTCTGTACTGTCCACAACATACACCAGCCCATCGG
TGTTCTCACAGTAACAGCCCCAAACAGTTCTCATTTTTTCCTGTCCTCCAACATCCCAGACTGTGAGTGA
AAAATTCCTTTCCAACTCGATCATTTCCACATTGAAACCTATTGTAGGGATGGTGGTAATATCCTTAGCA
AGCTTTAATTTATAAAGGAGAGTAGACTTCCCAGCTGAGTCAAGTCCCAAAAGAAGAACTTGGGCTTGTT
TGGTTTGCGGATTTTTAGAACCCAGCGAACCCATGGTTCTATCTCCTTCTAAGCCTGCTTTTTTGTACAA
ACTTGTTTGATTCGAGTGTCGACGGTATCGATAAGCTTGATATCGAATTCCTGCAGCCCGGGGGATCCGC
CCGGGCTAGAGCGGCCGCCACCGCGGTGGAGCTCCAGCTTTTGTTCCCTTTAGTGAGGGTTAATTTCGAG
CTTGGCGTAATCGCTAGCGGATCTGACGGTTCACTAAACCAGCTCTGCT
